>Addgene plasmid #221281 | pMSCV-FKBP-IRSp53 with STING pLxIS | addgene full sequence | sequence record 438521 | Addgene NGS Result
AGATCTGCCACCATGGACTACAAGGATCACGACGGTGATTACAAGGACCACGACATCGACTACAAGGACG
ACGACGACAAGGGCGTTCAAGTAGAAACAATATCTCCAGGAGACGGGCGTACATTTCCTAAGCGTGGCCA
AACTTGCGTAGTCCATTATACCGGCATGCTGGAGGACGGTAAGAAGGTCGATAGCTCTAGAGACCGTAAC
AAACCTTTCAAATTTATGCTGGGGAAACAGGAGGTTATCCGTGGTTGGGAGGAAGGCGTGGCCCAAATGT
CCGTTGGGCAGCGTGCTAAGTTAACCATCTCGCCAGATTACGCATATGGGGCTACAGGCCATCCTGGGAT
CATTCCCCCGCATGCGACACTTGTGTTTGATGTAGAGCTGTTGAAGTTGGAGACGCGGGGAGTTCAAGTC
GAAACGATTTCACCAGGTGATGGACGCACCTTTCCTAAACGGGGACAAACGTGCGTCGTGCATTACACCG
GTATGCTGGAAGACGGCAAGAAAGTCGATTCAAGCCGCGATAGAAATAAACCCTTCAAATTCATGCTTGG
AAAACAGGAAGTAATACGCGGATGGGAAGAGGGTGTGGCGCAAATGTCTGTCGGGCAAAGAGCTAAACTG
ACAATAAGTCCTGATTACGCGTACGGTGCGACTGGGCACCCTGGTATCATTCCGCCGCACGCGACACTTG
TCTTCGACGTCGAGTTACTTAAGCTTGAGACGCGGGGGGTGCAGGTAGAGACTATTTCGCCCGGTGACGG
AAGAACTTTCCCAAAGCGGGGACAGACCTGTGTTGTCCACTACACTGGGATGTTGGAGGATGGTAAGAAA
GTTGACTCAAGTCGTGATCGCAACAAACCCTTTAAGTTTATGCTTGGGAAGCAGGAAGTCATCAGAGGTT
GGGAAGAAGGCGTAGCTCAGATGTCAGTGGGACAACGGGCCAAATTAACCATCAGTCCAGACTACGCCTA
CGGAGCCACCGGTCACCCAGGGATCATACCACCTCACGCAACCTTAGTGTTCGATGTGGAACTTTTAAAG
TTAGAGACGCGCGGTGTACAAGTGGAAACAATCAGTCCAGGGGATGGGAGAACATTCCCCAAAAGAGGCC
AGACGTGTGTCGTGCACTATACGGGGATGTTAGAAGATGGGAAAAAGGTCGATTCGTCACGCGACCGCAA
CAAACCGTTTAAATTCATGTTGGGAAAGCAGGAGGTGATTCGCGGCTGGGAGGAAGGTGTGGCACAGATG
AGCGTGGGCCAGAGAGCAAAACTGACTATCTCTCCTGATTATGCCTACGGCGCGACGGGCCACCCTGGCA
TAATTCCACCCCACGCTACCCTGGTATTCGATGTCGAGCTTCTGAAGCTTGAGGGTGCTGGGGCTGGGGC
TATGGCCAATAGCAATGGCTCCATCCTTCCAAGTGCCCTGTCAGCTTCCAAGTCCCGCCTGCTCATCTCA
GATCCCATTCCTGGAGCCAAGCCCTTGCCAGTGCCACCTGAGCTGGCACCATTTGTGGGGCGGATGTCTG
CTCAGGAGAATGTACCTGTCATGAATGGCGTCGCAGGCCCGGACAGCGAGGACTACAACCCCTGGGCTGA
CCGAAAGGCTGCCCAGCCCAAATCCCTGTCTCCCCCGCAGTCTCAAAGCAAGCTGAGCGACTCGTACTCC
AACACACTCCCCGTGCGCAAGAGCGTGACGCCGAAGAACAGCTATGCCACCACTGAGAACAAGACACTGC
CACGTTCAAGCTCCATGGCAGCTGGCCTAGAACGTAATTGATAAGCGGCCGCGTTTAAACGTCGACGGTA
TCGATAAGCTTGATATCGAATTCCGCCCCCCCCCCTAACGTTACTGGCCGAAGCCGCTTGGAATAAGGCC
GGTGTGCGTTTGTCTATATGTTATTTTCCACCATATTGCCGTCTTTTGGCAATGTGAGGGCCCGGAAACC
TGGCCCTGTCTTCTTGACGAGCATTCCTAGGGGTCTTTCCCCTCTCGCCAAAGGAATGCAAGGTCTGTTG
AATGTCGTGAAGGAAGCAGTTCCTCTGGAAGCTTCTTGAAGACAAACAACGTCTGTAGCGACCCTTTGCA
GGCAGCGGAACCCCCCACCTGGCGACAGGTGCCTCTGCGGCCAAAAGCCACGTGTATAAGATACACCTGC
AAAGGCGGCACAACCCCAGTGCCACGTTGTGAGTTGGATAGTTGTGGAAAGAGTCAAATGGCTCTCCTCA
AGCGTATTCAACAAGGGGCTGAAGGATGCCCAGAAGGTACCCCATTGTATGGGATCTGATCTGGGGCCTC
GGTGCACATGCTTTACATGTGTTTAGTCGAGGTTAAAAAAACGTCTAGGCCCCCCGAACCACGGGGACGT
GGTTTTCCTTTGAAAAACACGATGATAATATGGCCACAACCATGGTGAGCAAGGGCGAGGAGCTGTTCAC
CGGGGTGGTGCCCATCCTGGTCGAGCTGGACGGCGACGTAAACGGCCACAAGTTCAGCGTGTCTGGCGAG
GGCGAGGGCGATGCCACCTACGGCAAGCTGACCCTGAAGTTCATCTGCACCACCGGCAAGCTGCCCGTGC
CCTGGCCCACCCTCGTGACCACCCTGACCTACGGCGTGCAGTGCTTCAGCCGCTACCCCGACCACATGAA
GCAGCACGACTTCTTCAAGTCCGCCATGCCCGAAGGCTACGTCCAGGAGCGCACCATCTTCTTCAAGGAC
GACGGCAACTACAAGACCCGCGCCGAGGTGAAGTTCGAGGGCGACACCCTGGTGAACCGCATCGAGCTGA
AGGGCATCGACTTCAAGGAGGACGGCAACATCCTGGGGCACAAGCTGGAGTACAACTACAACAGCCACAA
CGTCTATATCATGGCCGACAAGCAGAAGAACGGCATCAAGGCGAACTTCAAGATCCGCCACAACATCGAG
GACGGCAGCGTGCAGCTCGCCGACCACTACCAGCAGAACACCCCCATCGGCGACGGCCCCGTGCTGCTGC
CCGACAACCACTACCTGAGCACCCAGTCCGCCCTGAGCAAAGACCCCAACGAGAAGCGCGATCACATGGT
CCTGCTGGAGTTCGTGACCGCCGCCGGGATCACTCTCGGCATGGACGAGCTGTACAAGTAATGAATTAAT
TAAGAATTCGATAAAATAAAAGATTTTATTTAGTCTCCAGAAAAAGGGGGGAATGAAAGACCCCACCTGT
AGGTTTGGCAAGCTAGCTTAAGTAACGCCATTTTGCAAGGCATGGAAAATACATAACTGAGAATAGAGAA
GTTCAGATCAAGGTTAGGAACAGAGAGACAGCAGAATATGGGCCAAACAGGATATCTGTGGTAAGCAGTT
CCTGCCCCGGCTCAGGGCCAAGAACAGATGGTCCCCAGATGCGGTCCCGCCCTCAGCAGTTTCTAGAGAA
CCATCAGATGTTTCCAGGGTGCCCCAAGGACCTGAAATGACCCTGTGCCTTATTTGAACTAACCAATCAG
TTCGCTTCTCGCTTCTGTTCGCGCGCTTCTGCTCCCCGAGCTCAATAAAAGAGCCCACAACCCCTCACTC
GGCGCGCCAGTCCTCCGATAGACTGCGTCGCCCGGGTACCCGTGTATCCAATAAACCCTCTTGCAGTTGC
ATCCGACTTGTGGTCTCGCTGTTCCTTGGGAGGGTCTCCTCTGAGTGATTGACTACCCGTCAGCGGGGGT
CTTTCATGGGTAACAGTTTCTTGAAGTTGGAGAACAACATTCTGAGGGTAGGAGTCGAATATTAAGTAAT
CCTGACTCAATTAGCCACTGTTTTGAATCCACATACTCCAATACTCCTGAAATAGTTCATTATGGACAGC
GCAGAAAGAGCTGGGGAGAATTGTGAAATTGTTATCCGCTCACAATTCCACACAACATACGAGCCGGAAG
CATAAAGTGTAAAGCCTGGGGTGCCTAATGAGTGAGCTAACTCACATTAATTGCGTTGCGCTCACTGCCC
GCTTTCCAGTCGGGAAACCTGTCGTGCCAGCTGCATTAATGAATCGGCCAACGCGCGGGGAGAGGCGGTT
TGCGTATTGGGCGCTCTTCCGCTTCCTCGCTCACTGACTCGCTGCGCTCGGTCGTTCGGCTGCGGCGAGC
GGTATCAGCTCACTCAAAGGCGGTAATACGGTTATCCACAGAATCAGGGGATAACGCAGGAAAGAACATG
TGAGCAAAAGGCCAGCAAAAGGCCAGGAACCGTAAAAAGGCCGCGTTGCTGGCGTTTTTCCATAGGCTCC
GCCCCCCTGACGAGCATCACAAAAATCGACGCTCAAGTCAGAGGTGGCGAAACCCGACAGGACTATAAAG
ATACCAGGCGTTTCCCCCTGGAAGCTCCCTCGTGCGCTCTCCTGTTCCGACCCTGCCGCTTACCGGATAC
CTGTCCGCCTTTCTCCCTTCGGGAAGCGTGGCGCTTTCTCATAGCTCACGCTGTAGGTATCTCAGTTCGG
TGTAGGTCGTTCGCTCCAAGCTGGGCTGTGTGCACGAACCCCCCGTTCAGCCCGACCGCTGCGCCTTATC
CGGTAACTATCGTCTTGAGTCCAACCCGGTAAGACACGACTTATCGCCACTGGCAGCAGCCACTGGTAAC
AGGATTAGCAGAGCGAGGTATGTAGGCGGTGCTACAGAGTTCTTGAAGTGGTGGCCTAACTACGGCTACA
CTAGAAGAACAGTATTTGGTATCTGCGCTCTGCTGAAGCCAGTTACCTTCGGAAAAAGAGTTGGTAGCTC
TTGATCCGGCAAACAAACCACCGCTGGTAGCGGTGGTTTTTTTGTTTGCAAGCAGCAGATTACGCGCAGA
AAAAAAGGATCTCAAGAAGATCCTTTGATCTTTTCTACGGGGTCTGACGCTCAGTGGAACGAAAACTCAC
GTTAAGGGATTTTGGTCATGAGATTATCAAAAAGGATCTTCACCTAGATCCTTTTAAATTAAAAATGAAG
TTTTAAATCAATCTAAAGTATATATGAGTAAACTTGGTCTGACAGTTACCAATGCTTAATCAGTGAGGCA
CCTATCTCAGCGATCTGTCTATTTCGTTCATCCATAGTTGCCTGACTCCCCGTCGTGTAGATAACTACGA
TACGGGAGGGCTTACCATCTGGCCCCAGTGCTGCAATGATACCGCGAGACCCACGCTCACCGGCTCCAGA
TTTATCAGCAATAAACCAGCCAGCCGGAAGGGCCGAGCGCAGAAGTGGTCCTGCAACTTTATCCGCCTCC
ATCCAGTCTATTAATTGTTGCCGGGAAGCTAGAGTAAGTAGTTCGCCAGTTAATAGTTTGCGCAACGTTG
TTGCCATTGCTACAGGCATCGTGGTGTCACGCTCGTCGTTTGGTATGGCTTCATTCAGCTCCGGTTCCCA
ACGATCAAGGCGAGTTACATGATCCCCCATGTTGTGCAAAAAAGCGGTTAGCTCCTTCGGTCCTCCGATC
GTTGTCAGAAGTAAGTTGGCCGCAGTGTTATCACTCATGGTTATGGCAGCACTGCATAATTCTCTTACTG
TCATGCCATCCGTAAGATGCTTTTCTGTGACTGGTGAGTACTCAACCAAGTCATTCTGAGAATAGTGTAT
GCGGCGACCGAGTTGCTCTTGCCCGGCGTCAATACGGGATAATACCGCGCCACATAGCAGAACTTTAAAA
GTGCTCATCATTGGAAAACGTTCTTCGGGGCGAAAACTCTCAAGGATCTTACCGCTGTTGAGATCCAGTT
CGATGTAACCCACTCGTGCACCCAACTGATCTTCAGCATCTTTTACTTTCACCAGCGTTTCTGGGTGAGC
AAAAACAGGAAGGCAAAATGCCGCAAAAAAGGGAATAAGGGCGACACGGAAATGTTGAATACTCATACTC
TTCCTTTTTCAATATTATTGAAGCATTTATCAGGGTTATTGTCTCATGAGCGGATACATATTTGAATGTA
TTTAGAAAAATAAACAAATAGGGGTTCCGCGCACATTTCCCCGAAAAGTGCCACCTGACGTCTAAGAAAC
CATTATTATCATGACATTAACCTATAAAAATAGGCGTATCACGAGGCCCTTTCGTCTCGCGCGTTTCGGT
GATGACGGTGAAAACCTCTGACACATGCAGCTCCCGGAGACGGTCACAGCTTGTCTGTAAGCGGATGCCG
GGAGCAGACAAGCCCGTCAGGGCGCGTCAGCGGGTGTTGGCGGGTGTCGGGGCTGGCTTAACTATGCGGC
ATCAGAGCAGATTGTACTGAGAGTGCACCATATGCGGTGTGAAATACCGCACAGATGCGTAAGGAGAAAA
TACCGCATCAGGCGCCATTCGCCATTCAGGCTGCGCAACTGTTGGGAAGGGCGATCGGTGCGGGCCTCTT
CGCTATTACGCCAGCTGGCGAAAGGGGGATGTGCTGCAAGGCGATTAAGTTGGGTAACGCCAGGGTTTTC
CCAGTCACGACGTTGTAAAACGACGGCGCAAGGAATGGTGCATGCAAGGAGATGGCGCCCAACAGTCCCC
CGGCCACGGGGCCTGCCACCATACCCACGCCGAAACAAGCGCTCATGAGCCCGAAGTGGCGAGCCCGATC
TTCCCCATCGGTGATGTCGGCGATATAGGCGCCAGCAACCGCACCTGTGGCGCCGGTGATGCCGGCCACG
ATGCGTCCGGCGTAGAGGCGATTAGTCCAATTTGTTAAAGACAGGATATCAGTGGTCCAGGCTCTAGTTT
TGACTCAACAATATCACCAGCTGAAGCCTATAGAGTACGAGCCATAGATAAAATAAAAGATTTTATTTAG
TCTCCAGAAAAAGGGGGGAATGAAAGACCCCACCTGTAGGTTTGGCAAGCTAGCTTAAGTAACGCCATTT
TGCAAGGCATGGAAAATACATAACTGAGAATAGAGAAGTTCAGATCAAGGTTAGGAACAGAGAGACAGCA
GAATATGGGCCAAACAGGATATCTGTGGTAAGCAGTTCCTGCCCCGGCTCAGGGCCAAGAACAGATGGTC
CCCAGATGCGGTCCCGCCCTCAGCAGTTTCTAGAGAACCATCAGATGTTTCCAGGGTGCCCCAAGGACCT
GAAATGACCCTGTGCCTTATTTGAACTAACCAATCAGTTCGCTTCTCGCTTCTGTTCGCGCGCTTCTGCT
CCCCGAGCTCAATAAAAGAGCCCACAACCCCTCACTCGGCGCGCCAGTCCTCCGATAGACTGCGTCGCCC
GGGTACCCGTATTCCCAATAAAGCCTCTTGCTGTTTGCATCCGAATCGTGGACTCGCTGATCCTTGGGAG
GGTCTCCTCAGATTGATTGACTGCCCACCTCGGGGGTCTTTCATTTGGAGGTTCCACCGAGATTTGGAGA
CCCCTGCCCAGGGACCACCGACCCCCCCGCCGGGAGGTAAGCTGGCCAGCGGTCGTTTCGTGTCTGTCTC
TGTCTTTGTGCGTGTTTGTGCCGGCATCTAATGTTTGCGCCTGCGTCTGTACTAGTTAGCTAACTAGCTC
TGTATCTGGCGGACCCGTGGTGGAACTGACGAGTTCTGAACACCCGGCCGCAACCCTGGGAGACGTCCCA
GGGACTTTGGGGGCCGTTTTTGTGGCCCGACCTGAGGAAGGGAGTCGATGTGGAATCCGACCCCGTCAGG
ATATGTGGTTCTGGTAGGAGACGAGAACCTAAAACAGTTCCCGCCTCCGTCTGAATTTTTGCTTTCGGTT
TGGAACCGAAGCCGCGCGTCTTGTCTGCTGCAGCGCTGCAGCATCGTTCTGTGTTGTCTCTGTCTGACTG
TGTTTCTGTATTTGTCTGAAAATTAGGGCCAGACTGTTACCACTCCCTTAAGTTTGACCTTAGGTCACTG
GAAAGATGTCGAGCGGATCGCTCACAACCAGTCGGTAGATGTCAAGAAGAGACGTTGGGTTACCTTCTGC
TCTGCAGAATGGCCAACCTTTAACGTCGGATGGCCGCGAGACGGCACCTTTAACCGAGACCTCATCACCC
AGGTTAAGATCAAGGTCTTTTCACCTGGCCCGCATGGACACCCAGACCAGGTCCCCTACATCGTGACCTG
GGAAGCCTTGGCTTTTGACCCCCCTCCCTGGGTCAAGCCCTTTGTACACCCTAAGCCTCCGCCTCCTCTT
CCTCCATCCGCCCCGTCTCTCCCCCTTGAACCTCCTCGTTCGACCCCGCCTCGATCCTCCCTTTATCCAG
CCCTCACTCCTTCTCTAGGCGCCGGAATT
Features (pLannotate 1.2.2; 23 found; start..end, strand, type, name):
     61..81      +  CDS            FLAG (fragment): FLAG® epitope tag, followed by an enterokinase cleavage site
    784..1068    +  CDS            FPR2 (fragment): FKBP2_CRYNB - Protein inferred from homology: Swiss-Prot protein existence level 3. PPIases accelerate the folding of proteins. It catalyzes the cis-trans isomerization of proline imidic peptide bonds in oligopeptides (By similarity). From Cryptococcus neoformans var. neoformans serotype D (strain B-3501A) (Filobasidiella neoformans).
   1063..1383    +  CDS            FKBP1A: FKB1A_HUMAN - Also known as FKBP1, FKBP12. Experimental evidence at protein level: Swiss-Prot protein existence level 1. Keeps in an inactive conformation TGFBR1, the TGF-beta type I serine/threonine kinase receptor, preventing TGF-beta receptor activation in absence of ligand. Recruits SMAD7 to ACVR1B which prevents the association of SMAD2 and SMAD3 with the activin receptor complex, thereby blocking the activin signal. May modulate the RYR1 calcium channel activity. PPIases accelerate the folding of proteins. It catalyzes the cis-trans isomerization of proline imidic peptide bonds in oligop
   1402..1788    +  CDS            Baiap2 (fragment): BAIP2_RAT - Experimental evidence at protein level: Swiss-Prot protein existence level 1. Adapter protein that links membrane-bound small G-proteins to cytoplasmic effector proteins. Necessary for CDC42-mediated reorganization of the actin cytoskeleton and for RAC1-mediated membrane ruffling. Involved in the regulation of the actin cytoskeleton by WASF family members and the Arp2/3 complex. Plays a role in neurite growth. Acts syngeristically with ENAH to promote filipodia formation. Plays a role in the reorganization of the actin cytoskeleton in response to bacterial infection. Participates i
   1811..1844    -  misc_feature   MCS (fragment): pBluescript multiple cloning site
   1946..2408    +  misc_feature   IRES: internal ribosome entry site (IRES) of the encephalomyocarditis virus (EMCV)
   2422..3141    +  CDS            EGFP: the original enhanced GFP (Yang et al., 1996) mammalian codon-optimized
   3203..3717    +  LTR            3' LTR: 3' long terminal repeat from murine embryonic stem cell virus
   3879..3895    -  protein_bind   lac operator: The lac repressor binds to the lac operator to inhibit transcription in E. coli. This inhibition can be relieved by adding lactose or isopropyl-β-D-thiogalactopyranoside (IPTG). lac repressor encoded by lacI
   3903..3933    -  promoter       lac promoter: promoter for the E. coli lac operon
   3948..3969    -  protein_bind   CAP binding site: CAP binding activates transcription in the presence of cAMP. E. coli catabolite activator protein
   3982..4074    -  CDS            lacI (fragment): lac repressor; lacI; The lac repressor binds to the lac operator to inhibit transcription in E. coli. This inhibition can be relieved by adding lactose or isopropyl-β-D-thiogalactopyranoside (IPTG).
   4257..4845    -  rep_origin     ori: high-copy-number ColE1/pMB1/pBR322/pUC origin of replication
   5016..5876    -  CDS            AmpR: β-lactamase; bla; confers resistance to ampicillin, carbenicillin, and related antibiotics
   5877..5981    -  promoter       AmpR promoter: bla
   6076..6111    +  CDS            rop (fragment): Rop protein, which maintains plasmids at low copy number; rop
   6213..6312    +  misc_feature   bom (fragment): basis of mobility region from pBR322
   6318..6467    -  CDS            lacZα (fragment): LacZα fragment of β-galactosidase; lacZ fragment
   6467..6668    -  CDS            TcR (fragment): tetracycline efflux protein; tet; confers resistance to tetracycline
   6669..6767    +  CDS            env (fragment): murine leukemia virus gPr80 envelope polyprotein precursor; env; proteolytically cleaved into gp70SU and p15TM subunits
   6809..7325    +  LTR            5' LTR: 5' long terminal repeat from murine embryonic stem cell virus
   7389..7730    +  misc_feature   MESV Ψ: packaging signal of murine embryonic stem cell virus
   7797..8213    +  CDS            gag (truncated): truncated Moloney murine leukemia virus (MMLV) gag gene lacking the start codon
