[The description below was written by a language model from this plasmid's Addgene catalogue record and pLannotate feature annotations shown in this document.]
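Description:
pMSCV-FKBP-IRSp53 with STING pLxIS is a gammaretroviral expression vector built on the pMSCV-IRES-GFP backbone, intended for delivering a chimeric signalling protein into mammalian cells by retroviral transduction. In bacteria it is maintained through a high-copy ColE1/pUC-type origin and selected with ampicillin via the β-lactamase gene. The backbone also carries small remnants of lac, rop, bom, tetracycline-resistance and env sequences that are cloning relics rather than functional parts. The viral portion consists of murine embryonic stem cell virus 5′ and 3′ LTRs, the MESV Ψ packaging signal and a truncated gag segment lacking its start codon. Together these allow the transcript to be packaged when viral proteins are supplied in trans. No separate internal promoter is annotated, so expression in target cells is presumably driven from the 5′ LTR, as is usual for MSCV vectors.

The insert, cloned between BglII and NotI, encodes an N-terminal 3xFLAG epitope followed by four tandem FKBP domains fused to mouse IRSp53 (Baiap2). According to the catalogue entry, a STING-type pLxIS motif has been introduced through the substitution NLV265RLL. The automated annotation detects a FLAG fragment, FKBP12-like repeats and only a fragment of Baiap2, so the record does not establish how much of IRSp53 is present. Tandem FKBP modules are commonly used for ligand-induced oligomerisation, which would allow controlled clustering of the fusion, though the record does not state this explicitly. Downstream, an EMCV IRES directs translation of EGFP from the same transcript, marking transduced cells. The construct serves to test whether a pLxIS motif can function when placed in a heterologous protein, in studies of interferon regulation.
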