Addgene plasmid #221281: pMSCV-FKBP-IRSp53 with STING pLxIS
Purpose: Expression of IRSp53 with STING pLxIS (NLV265RLL) in mammalian cells by retroviral transduction
Depositing lab: Jonathan Kagan. Depositing organization: Boston Children's Hospital. Publication: pLxIS-containing domains are biochemically flexible regulators of interferons and metabolism. Landau LM, Chaudhary N, Tien YC, Rogozinska M, Joshi S, Yao C, Crowley J, Hullahalli K, Campbell IW, Waldor MK, Haigis M, Kagan JC. Mol Cell. 2024 Jul 11;84(13):2436-2454.e10. doi: 10.1016/j.molcel.2024.05.030. Epub 2024 Jun 25. PubMed 38925114.
Backbone
  Vector backbone: pMSCV-IRES-GFP
  Vector type: Retroviral
Growth in bacteria
  Bacterial resistance: Ampicillin, 100 μg/mL
  Growth temperature: 37°C
  Growth strain: NEB Stable
  Copy number: High Copy
Gene/Insert
  Gene/Insert name: fusion of FKBP-IRSp53 with STING pLxIS (NLV265RLL)
  Species: M. musculus (mouse)
  Entrez Gene: Baiap2 (a.k.a. IRSp53); Sting1 (a.k.a. 2610307O08Rik, ERIS, MPYS, Mita, STING, STING-beta, Tmem173)
  Tag / fusion protein: 3xFLAG-4xFKBP (N terminal on insert)
  Cloning method: Restriction Enzyme; 5′ cloning site BglII (not destroyed); 3′ cloning site NotI (not destroyed)
Terms and licenses: Academic/Nonprofit Terms; Industry Terms: Not Available to Industry
How to cite: pMSCV-FKBP-IRSp53 with STING pLxIS was a gift from Jonathan Kagan (Addgene plasmid # 221281 ; http://n2t.net/addgene:221281 ; RRID:Addgene_221281)
